Addgene plasmid #1237: 6969 pNOTAGHsp104(K620T)
Depositing lab: Susan Lindquist. Depositing organization: Whitehead Institute for Biomedical Research. Publication: Hsp104 catalyzes formation and elimination of self-replicating Sup35 prion conformers. Shorter J, Lindquist S. Science 2004 Jun 18;304(5678):1793-7. Epub 2004 May 20. 10.1126/science.1098007 PubMed 15155912.
Backbone
  Vector backbone: pNOTAG
  Backbone size w/o insert (bp): 6526
  Vector type: Bacterial Expression
Growth in bacteria
  Bacterial resistance: Ampicillin, 100 μg/mL
  Growth temperature: 37°C
  Growth strain: DH5alpha
  Copy number: High Copy
Gene/Insert
  Gene/Insert name: Hsp104 (K620T) (alt name: Hsp104)
  Species: S. cerevisiae (budding yeast)
  Mutation: K620T
  Entrez Gene: HSP104 (a.k.a. YLL026W)
  Cloning method: Restriction Enzyme; 5′ cloning site nde1 (not destroyed); 3′ cloning site sac1 (not destroyed)
  Sequencing primers: 5′ n/a
Resource information
  A portion of this plasmid was derived from a plasmid made by: Doug Hattendorf
Terms and licenses: Academic/Nonprofit Terms; Industry Terms: Not Available to Industry
How to cite: 6969 pNOTAGHsp104(K620T) was a gift from Susan Lindquist (Addgene plasmid # 1237 ; http://n2t.net/addgene:1237 ; RRID:Addgene_1237)
