[The description below was written by a language model from this plasmid's Addgene catalogue record.]
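Description:
pNOTAGHsp104(K620T) is a bacterial expression plasmid built on the pNOTAG backbone (about 6.5 kb without the insert) that carries the Saccharomyces cerevisiae HSP104 gene (YLL026W) with a K620T point mutation. It is maintained in E. coli as a high-copy plasmid under ampicillin selection. The coding sequence was inserted by restriction cloning between NdeI and SacI sites, both of which remain intact, so the insert can be excised or swapped. The record does not state the promoter, the origin of replication, or any other regulatory elements, and no feature table is provided. The backbone name suggests that the protein is expressed without an affinity tag, but the record does not confirm this explicitly.

Hsp104 is a hexameric AAA+ protein disaggregase from yeast with two nucleotide-binding domains. Lysine 620 lies in the Walker A motif of the second domain, and substituting threonine at this position is a classic way to impair nucleotide binding or hydrolysis there. The record itself lists only the substitution, not its functional consequence. The associated publication concerns the ability of Hsp104 to catalyse both the formation and the elimination of self-replicating Sup35 prion conformers. The plasmid is therefore most plausibly used to produce recombinant mutant Hsp104 in bacteria for purification and in vitro biochemical comparison with the wild-type protein, for example to test how far prion remodelling depends on ATPase activity. Part of the plasmid was derived from a construct made in another laboratory.
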