>Addgene plasmid #1237 | 6969 pNOTAGHsp104(K620T) | addgene partial sequence | sequence record 16513 | 1237 with Hsp104mut 5'-CCCTTGATGCTGAACGTAGA
GGTCTTCGCCATCCCAGATATCAAAAAGCAAATCGAAAAGCTTGAAGATCAGGTTGCTGAGGAAGAGAGA
CGTGCTGGTGCCAACTCCATGATCCAAAATGTGGTCGACTCAGACACCATTTCTGAAACAGCTGCAAGAT
TGACTGGTATCCCTGTTAAGAAGTTGTCAGAATCTGAAAATGAAAAATTGATTCATATGGAACGTGACTT
ATCATCTGAAGTCGTGGGCCAAATGGATGCCATTAAAGCTGTTTCCAATGCCGTTAGATTGTCTAGATCA
GGTTTAGCTAATCCAAGGCAACCAGCATCCTTCTTATTTTTAGGTTTGTCCGGTTCCGGTACCACTGAAT
TGGCTAAAAAAGTTGCTGGATTTTTGTTTAATGATGAGGACATGATGATCAGGGTCGATTGTTCTGAATT
AAGCGAGAAGTATGCGGTCTCTAAGTTGTTGGGTACCACGGCAGGTTATGTCGGGTACGATGAAGGTGGC
TTTTTAACTAACCAACTGCAATACAAACCATACTCCGTTTTGTTATTCGATGAAGTAGAAAAGGCACATC
CTGATGTTTTGACTGTCATGCTACAAATGTTGGATGACGGTAGAATTACTAGTGGTCAAGGTAAGACGAT
CGACTGTTCCAATTGTATTGTCATCATGACTTCCAATCTAGGTGCTGAATTTATCAATTCTCAACAAGGA
TCAAAGATCCAAGAATCTACCAAGAATTTGGTCATGGGTGCTGTTAGGCAACATTTCAGACCAGAATTTT
TGAACAGAATTTCTAGTATAGTCATTTTCAACAAGCTATCTAGAAAAGCTATTCATAAGATCGTGGATAT
TCGTTTGAAGGAAATTGAAGAGAGATC
